>Addgene plasmid #133038 | pbIG-Xph15-ETWV | addgene full sequence | sequence record 261160 | Addgene NGS Result
CGGCAGCTCTGTCAGTTCCGTGCCGACCAAACTGGAAGTGGTTGCGGCCACCCCGACGTCTCTGCTGATC
AGCTGGGATGCAGGGCCTCGTAATGTCAGTTATTACCGTATCACCTATGGCGAAACGGGCGGTAACTCCC
CGGTTCAGGAATTCACCGTCCCGGGTAGTTCCTCAACCGCAACGATTTCCGGCCTGAAACCGGGTGTCGA
CTATACCATTACGGTTTACGCTTCTGGTCATGTTAGTACGCTGATGACGCCGATTTCTATCAATTACCGT
ACCCTCGAGGGCGGGAGTGGAGGGTCCGGTGGCAGTGGCGGTTCGGGTGGGTCAGGCGGTTCGGGCGGTT
CTGGCGGCTCTGGCGGTAGCGGAGGCAGCGGTGGTTCCGGCGGAAGCGGTACCGAAACCTGGGTGTAAGT
CGACGCGGCCGCTCGAGCACCACCACCACCACCACTGAGATCCGGCTGCTAACAAAGCCCGAAAGGAAGC
TGAGTTGGCTGCTGCCACCGCTGAGCAATAACTAGCATAACCCCTTGGGGCCTCTAAACGGGTCTTGAGG
GGTTTTTTGCTGAAAGGAGGAACTATATCCGGATTGGCGAATGGG
[124 nt withheld, positions 606-729]
C
[91 nt withheld, positions 731-821]
A
[49 nt withheld, positions 823-871]
CCTTTGACGTTGGAGTCCACGTTCTTT
[37 nt withheld, positions 899-935]
ACCCTATCTCGGTCTATTCTTTTGATTTATAAGGGATTTTGCCGATTTCGGCCTATTGGTTAAAAAATGA
GCTGATTTAACAAAAATTTAACGCGAATTTTAACAAAATATTAACGCTTACAATTTAGGTGGCACTTTTC
GGGGAAATGTGCGCGGAACCCCTATTTGTTTATTTTTCTAAATACATTCAAATATGTATCCGCTCATGAA
TTAATTCTTAGAAAAACTCATCGAGCATCAAATGAAACTGCAATTTATTCATATCAGGATTATCAATACC
ATATTTTTGAAAAAGCCGTTTCTGTAATGAAGGAGAAAACTCACCGAGGCAGTTCCATAGGATGGCAAGA
TCCTGGTATCGGTCTGCGATTCCGACTCGTCCAACATCAATACAACCTATTAATTTCCCCTCGTCAAAAA
TAAGGTTATCAAGTGAGAAATCACCATGAGTGACGACTGAATCCGGTGAGAATGGCAAAAGTTTATGCAT
TTCTTTCCAGACTTGTTCAACAGGCCAGCCATTACGCTCGTCATCAAAATCACTCGCATCAACCAAACCG
TTATTCATTCGTGATTGCGCCTGAGCGAGACGAAATACGCGATCGCTGTTAAAAGGACAATTACAAACAG
GAATCGAATGCAACCGGCGCAGGAACACTGCCAGCGCATCAACAATATTTTCACCTGAATCAGGATATTC
TTCTAATACCTGGAATGCTGTTTTCCCGGGGATCGCAGTGGTGAGTAACCATGCATCATCAGGAGTACGG
ATAAAATGCTTGATGGTCGGAAGAGGCATAAATTCCGTCAGCCAGTTTAGTCTGACCATCTCATCTGTAA
CATCATTGGCAACGCTACCTTTGCCATGTTTCAGAAACAACTCTGGCGCATCGGGCTTCCCATACAATCG
ATAGATTGTCGCACCTGATTGCCCGACATTATCGCGAGCCCATTTATACCCATATAAATCAGCATCCATG
TTGGAATTTAATCGCGGCCTAGAGCAAGACGTTTCCCGTTGAATATGGCTCATAACACCCCTTGTATTAC
TGTTTATGTAAGCAGACAGTTTTATTGTTCATGACCAAAATCCCTTAACGTGAGTTTTCGTTCCACTGAG
CGTCAGACCCCGTAGAAAAGATCAAAGGATCTTCTTGAGATCCTTTTTTTCTGCGCGTAATCTGCTGCTT
GCAAACAAAAAAACCACCGCTACCAGCGGTGGTTTGTTTGCCGGATCAAGAGCTACCAACTCTTTTTCCG
AAGGTAACTGGCTTCAGCAGAGCGCAGATACCAAATACTGTCCTTCTAGTGTAGCCGTAGTTAGGCCACC
ACTTCAAGAACTCTGTAGCACCGCCTACATACCTCGCTCTGCTAATCCTGTTACCAGTGGCTGCTGCCAG
TGGCGATAAGTCGTGTCTTACCGGGTTGGACTCAAGACGATAGTTACCGGATAAGGCGCAGCGGTCGGGC
TGAACGGGGGGTTCGTGCACACAGCCCAGCTTGGAGCGAACGACCTACACCGAACTGAGATACCTACAGC
GTGAGCTATGAGAAAGCGCCACGCTTCCCGAAGGGAGAAAGGCGGACAGGTATCCGGTAAGCGGCAGGGT
CGGAACAGGAGAGCGCACGAGGGAGCTTCCAGGGGGAAACGCCTGGTATCTTTATAGTCCTGTCGGGTTT
CGCCACCTCTGACTTGAGCGTCGATTTTTGTGATGCTCGTCAGGGGGGCGGAGCCTATGGAAAAACGCCA
GCAACGCGGCCTTTTTACGGTTCCTGGCCTTTTGCTGGCCTTTTGCTCACATGTTCTTTCCTGCGTTATC
CCCTGATTCTGTGGATAACCGTATTACCGCCTTTGAGTGAGCTGATACCGCTCGCCGCAGCCGAACGACC
GAGCGCAGCGAGTCAGTGAGCGAGGAAGCGGAAGAGCGCCTGATGCGGTATTTTCTCCTTACGCATCTGT
GCGGTATTTCACACCGCAATGGTGCACTCTCAGTACAATCTGCTCTGATGCCGCATAGTTAAGCCAGTAT
ACACTCCGCTATCGCTACGTGACTGGGTCATGGCTGCGCCCCGACACCCGCCAACACCCGCTGACGCGCC
CTGACGGGCTTGTCTGCTCCCGGCATCCGCTTACAGACAAGCTGTGACCGTCTCCGGGAGCTGCATGTGT
CAGAGGTTTTCACCGTCATCACCGAAACGCGCGAGGCAGCTGCGGTAAAGCTCATCAGCGTGGTCGTGAA
GCGATTCACAGATGTCTGCCTGTTCATCCGCGTCCAGCTCGTTGAGTTTCTCCAGAAGCGTTAATGTCTG
GCTTCTGATAAAGCGGGCCATGTTAAGGGCGGTTTTTTCCTGTTTGGTCACTGATGCCTCCGTGTAAGGG
GGATTTCTGTTCATGGGGGTAATGATACCGATGAAACGAGAGAGGATGCTCACGATACGGGTTACTGATG
ATGAACATGCCCGGTTACTGGAACGTTGTGAGGGTAAACAACTGGCGGTATGGATGCGGCGGGACCAGAG
AAAAATCACTCAGGGTCAATGCCAGCGCTTCGTTAATACAGATGTAGGTGTTCCACAGGGTAGCCAGCAG
CATCCTGCGATGCAGATCCGGAACATAATGGTGCAGGGCGCTGACTTCCGCGTTTCCAGACTTTACGAAA
CACGGAAACCGAAGACCATTCATGTTGTTGCTCAGGTCGCAGACGTTTTGCAGCAGCAGTCGCTTCACGT
TCGCTCGCGTATCGGTGATTCATTCTGCTAACCAGTAAGGCAACCCCGCCAGCCTAGCCGGGTCCTCAAC
GACAGGAGCACGATCATGCGCACCCGTGGGGCCGCCATGCCGGCGATAATGGCCTGCTTCTCGCCGAAAC
GTTTGGTGGCGGGACCAGTGACGAAGGCTTGAGCGAGGGCGTGCAAGATTCCGAATACCGCAAGCGACAG
GCCGATCATCGTCGCGCTCCAGCGAAAGCGGTCCTCGCCGAAAATGACCCAGAGCGCTGCCGGCACCTGT
CCTACGAGTTGCATGATAAAGAAGACAGTCATAAGTGCGGCGACGATAGTCATGCCCCGCGCCCACCGGA
AGGAGCTGACTGGGTTGAAGGCTCTCAAGGGCATCGGTCGAGATCCCGGTGCCTAATGAGTGAGCTAACT
TACATTAATTGCGTTGCGCTCACTGCCCGCTTTCCAGTCGGGAAACCTGTCGTGCCAGCTGCATTAATGA
ATCGGCCAACGCGCGGGGAGAGGCGGTTTGCGTATTGGGCGCCAGGGTGGTTTTTCTTTTCACCAGTGAG
ACGGGCAACAGCTGATTGCCCTTCACCGCCTGGCCCTGAGAGAGTTGCAGCAAGCGGTCCACGCTGGTTT
GCCCCAGCAGGCGAAAATCCTGTTTGATGGTGGTTAACGGCGGGATATAACATGAGCTGTCTTCGGTATC
GTCGTATCCCACTACCGAGATATCCGCACCAACGCGCAGCCCGGACTCGGTAATGGCGCGCATTGCGCCC
AGCGCCATCTGATCGTTGGCAACCAGCATCGCAGTGGGAACGATGCCCTCATTCAGCATTTGCATGGTTT
GTTGAAAACCGGACATGGCACTCCAGTCGCCTTCCCGTTCCGCTATCGGCTGAATTTGATTGCGAGTGAG
ATATTTATGCCAGCCAGCCAGACGCAGACGCGCCGAGACAGAACTTAATGGGCCCGCTAACAGCGCGATT
TGCTGGTGACCCAATGCGACCAGATGCTCCACGCCCAGTCGCGTACCGTCTTCATGGGAGAAAATAATAC
TGTTGATGGGTGTCTGGTCAGAGACATCAAGAAATAACGCCGGAACATTAGTGCAGGCAGCTTCCACAGC
AATGGCATCCTGGTCATCCAGCGGATAGTTAATGATCAGCCCACTGACGCGTTGCGCGAGAAGATTGTGC
ACCGCCGCTTTACAGGCTTCGACGCCGCTTCGTTCTACCATCGACACCACCACGCTGGCACCCAGTTGAT
CGGCGCGAGATTTAATCGCCGCGACAATTTGCGACGGCGCGTGCAGGGCCAGACTGGAGGTGGCAACGCC
AATCAGCAACGACTGTTTGCCCGCCAGTTGTTGTGCCACGCGGTTGGGAATGTAATTCAGCTCCGCCATC
GCCGCTTCCACTTTTTCCCGCGTTTTCGCAGAAACGTGGCTGGCCTGGTTCACCACGCGGGAAACGGTCT
GATAAGAGACACCGGCATACTCTGCGACATCGTATAACGTTACTGGTTTCACATTCACCACCCTGAATTG
ACTCTCTTCCGGGCGCTATCATGCCATACCGCGAAAGGTTTTGCGCCATTCGATGGTGTCCGGGATCTCG
ACGCTCTCCCTTATGCGACTCCTGCATTAGGAAGCAGCCCAGTAGTAGGTTGAGGCCGTTGAGCACCGCC
GCCGCAAGGAATGGTGCATGCAAGGAGATGGCGCCCAACAGTCCCCCGGCCACGGGGCCTGCCACCATAC
CCACGCCGAAACAAGCGCTCATGAGCCCGAAGTGGCGAGCCCGATCTTCCCCATCGGTGATGTCGGCGAT
ATAGGCGCCAGCAACCGCACCTGTGGCGCCGGTGATGCCGGCCACGATGCGTCCGGCGTAGAGGATCGAG
ATCTCGATCCCGCGAAATTAATACGACTCACTATAGGGGAATTGTGAGCGGATAACAATTCCCCTCTAGA
AATAATTTTGTTTAACTTTAAGAAGGAGATATACATATGGGCCTGAACGACATCTTTGAAGCACAGAAAA
TCGAATGGCACGAAGCTAGCCATCATCATCATCACCACCACCACCACCACAAGCTTTCAGGCCTGTACAA
GGAAAACCTGTACTTTCAGAGTGGATC
Features (pLannotate 1.2.2; 20 found; start..end, strand, type, name):
    438..455     +  CDS            9xHis (fragment): 9xHis affinity tag
    465..514     +  CDS            SET1 (fragment): solubility-enhancement tag derived from T7 phage gene 10B
    522..569     +  terminator     T7 terminator: transcription terminator for bacteriophage T7 RNA polymerase
    606..1034    +  rep_origin     f1 ori (sequence partly withheld): f1 bacteriophage origin of replication; arrow indicates direction of (+) strand synthesis
   1087..1144    +  promoter       AmpR promoter (fragment): bla
   1153..1968    -  CDS            KanR: aminoglycoside phosphotransferase; aph(3')-Ia; confers resistance to kanamycin in bacteria or G418 (Geneticin®) in eukaryotes
   2090..2678    +  rep_origin     ori: high-copy-number ColE1/pMB1/pBR322/pUC origin of replication
   2864..3003    -  misc_feature   bom: basis of mobility region from pBR322
   3105..3296    -  CDS            rop: Rop protein, which maintains plasmids at low copy number; rop
   3313..3693    +  CDS            YPB1_ECOLX: Protein predicted: Swiss-Prot protein existence level 4. From Escherichia coli.
   3765..4056    -  CDS            TcR (fragment): tetracycline efflux protein; tet; confers resistance to tetracycline
   4071..4092    -  protein_bind   CAP binding site: CAP binding activates transcription in the presence of cAMP. E. coli catabolite activator protein
   4105..5187    -  CDS            lacI: lac repressor; lacI; The lac repressor binds to the lac operator to inhibit transcription in E. coli. This inhibition can be relieved by adding lactose or isopropyl-β-D-thiogalactopyranoside (IPTG).
   5188..5265    -  promoter       lacI promoter: lacI
   5273..5552    -  CDS            TcR (fragment): tetracycline efflux protein; tet; confers resistance to tetracycline
   5574..5592    +  promoter       T7 promoter: promoter for bacteriophage T7 RNA polymerase
   5593..5617    +  protein_bind   lac operator: The lac repressor binds to the lac operator to inhibit transcription in E. coli. This inhibition can be relieved by adding lactose or isopropyl-β-D-thiogalactopyranoside (IPTG). lac repressor encoded by lacI
   5632..5654    +  RBS            RBS: efficient ribosome binding site from bacteriophage T7 gene 10 (Olins and Rangwala, 1989)
   5728..5745    +  CDS            9xHis (fragment): 9xHis affinity tag
   5788..283     +  CDS            FINC_PLEWA (fragment) (across the origin): Experimental evidence at transcript level: Swiss-Prot protein existence level 2. Fibronectins bind cell surfaces and various compounds including collagen, fibrin, heparin, DNA, and actin. Fibronectins are involved in cell adhesion, cell motility, opsonization, wound healing, and maintenance of cell shape. May be involved in osteoblast compaction (By similarity). From Pleurodeles waltl (Iberian ribbed newt).
