[The description below was written by a language model from this plasmid's Addgene catalogue record and pLannotate feature annotations shown in this document.]
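Description:
pbIG-Xph15-ETWV is a bacterial expression plasmid built on pbIG, a homemade derivative of pET-24a(+). It carries a kanamycin resistance gene (aph(3')-Ia) for selection, a ColE1/pBR322-type origin together with the bom region and the rop gene, consistent with its listing as low copy, and an f1 phage origin. Short annotated tetracycline-resistance fragments and a predicted E. coli ORF appear to be pBR322-derived backbone remnants rather than functional markers. The catalogue gives a total size of 5,777 bp, while the sequenced record is 5,792 nt, a small discrepancy the record does not explain.

Expression follows the standard pET arrangement: a T7 promoter followed by a lac operator and the T7 gene 10 ribosome binding site drives the open reading frame, a plasmid-borne lacI gene supplies repressor so that transcription is inducible with IPTG in hosts providing T7 RNA polymerase, and a T7 terminator closes the unit. Immediately after the start codon the backbone encodes an AviTag (a substrate for site-specific enzymatic biotinylation), a decahistidine tag for metal-affinity purification, and a TEV protease cleavage site that allows the tags to be removed. In frame with these, between retained BamHI and NotI sites, lies the roughly 430 bp synthetic insert Xph15-ETWV, carrying an S63K mutation. The feature table matches this region to fibronectin, suggesting a fibronectin-domain-type scaffold, though the record does not state this. A second His-tag fragment is annotated downstream of the insert, probably the vector's C-terminal His sequence; whether it is translated is not indicated. The stated purpose is bacterial production of Xph15-ETWV, and the associated publication concerns engineered selective competitors of conserved protein-protein interaction modules.
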