Addgene plasmid #133038: pbIG-Xph15-ETWV
Purpose: Expresses Xph15-ETWV in bacteria
Depositing lab: Matthieu Sainlos. Depositing organization: CNRS UMR 5297, Institut Interdisciplinaire de Neurosciences (IINS). Publication: Engineering selective competitors for the discrimination of highly conserved protein-protein interaction modules. Rimbault C, Maruthi K, Breillat C, Genuer C, Crespillo S, Puente-Munoz V, Chamma I, Gauthereau I, Antoine S, Thibaut C, Tai FWJ, Dartigues B, Grillo-Bosch D, Claverol S, Poujol C, Choquet D, Mackereth CD, Sainlos M. Nat Commun. 2019 Oct 4;10(1):4521. doi: 10.1038/s41467-019-12528-4. PubMed 31586061.
Backbone
  Vector backbone: pbIG
  Backbone size w/o insert (bp): 5281
  Total vector size (bp): 5777
  Modifications to backbone: Homemade vector derived from pET-24-a+, engineered to incorporate immediately after the start codon an AviTag, a decahistidine tag .and a Tobacco Etch Virus cleavage site (-ENLYFQS-) in frame with the protein of interest.
  Vector type: Bacterial Expression
Growth in bacteria
  Bacterial resistance: Kanamycin, 50 μg/mL
  Growth temperature: 37°C
  Growth strain: DH5alpha
  Copy number: Low Copy
Gene/Insert
  Gene/Insert name: Xph15-ETWV
  Species: Synthetic
  Insert size (bp): 430
  Mutation: S63K
  Promoter: T7
  Tag / fusion protein: His10 (N terminal on backbone); AviTag (N terminal on backbone); TEV protease cleavage site (N terminal on backbone)
  Cloning method: Restriction Enzyme; 5′ cloning site BamHI (not destroyed); 3′ cloning site NotI (not destroyed)
  Sequencing primers: 5′ T7 promoter, Forward primer; 3′ T7 terminator, reverse primer
Terms and licenses: Academic/Nonprofit Terms; Industry Terms: Not Available to Industry
How to cite: pbIG-Xph15-ETWV was a gift from Matthieu Sainlos (Addgene plasmid # 133038 ; http://n2t.net/addgene:133038 ; RRID:Addgene_133038)
